Addgene plasmid #232018: pET28 His-SUMO-CHMP2B
Purpose: Bacterial expression of His and SUMO tagged CHMP2B
Depositing lab: Franz-Ulrich Hartl. Depositing organization: Max Planck Institute of Biochemistry. Publication: alpha-Synuclein aggregates inhibit ESCRT-III through sequestration and collateral degradation. Sitron CS, Trinkaus VA, Galesic A, Garhammer M, Yuste-Checa P, Dransfeld U, Feigenbutz D, Zhang J, Ivashko L, Dudanova I, Harper JW, Hartl FU. Mol Cell. 2025 Sep 18;85(18):3505-3523.e17. doi: 10.1016/j.molcel.2025.08.022. Epub 2025 Sep 10. PubMed 40934925.
Backbone
  Vector backbone: pET28
  Vector type: Bacterial Expression
Growth in bacteria
  Bacterial resistance: Kanamycin, 50 μg/mL
  Growth temperature: 37°C
  Growth strain: DH5alpha
  Copy number: High Copy
Gene/Insert
  Gene/Insert name: CHMP2B
  Species: H. sapiens (human)
  Entrez Gene: CHMP2B (a.k.a. ALS17, CHMP2.5, DMT1, FTDALS7, VPS2-2, VPS2B)
  Tag / fusion protein: 6x His, SUMO (N terminal on insert)
  Cloning method: Gibson Cloning
Terms and licenses: Academic/Nonprofit Terms; Industry Terms: Not Available to Industry
Depositor comments: Please visit https://doi.org/10.1101/2025.01.13.632710 for bioRxiv preprint.
How to cite: pET28 His-SUMO-CHMP2B was a gift from Franz-Ulrich Hartl (Addgene plasmid # 232018 ; http://n2t.net/addgene:232018 ; RRID:Addgene_232018)
