[The description below was written by a language model from this plasmid's Addgene catalogue record and pLannotate feature annotations shown in this document.]
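Description:
pET28 His-SUMO-CHMP2B is a 6,189 nt bacterial expression plasmid built on the pET28 backbone for producing recombinant human CHMP2B in E. coli. It replicates from a ColE1/pBR322-type origin and also carries the bom site and rop gene. The catalogue lists it as high copy, although rop normally acts to restrain copy number. Selection is by kanamycin through the aph(3')-Ia (KanR) gene, and an f1 origin is also present. The short tetracycline-resistance fragments and the predicted E. coli open reading frame flagged by the annotation appear to be pBR322-derived backbone remnants rather than functional parts.

The expression cassette uses the T7 promoter followed by a lac operator and the T7 gene 10 ribosome binding site, and it ends at the T7 terminator. A lacI gene on the plasmid supplies the repressor. Transcription therefore depends on T7 RNA polymerase from the host and is induced with IPTG. The open reading frame begins with an N-terminal His tag (picked up by the annotation as a fragment of a composite tag) and a thrombin cleavage site. A SUMO domain follows, matched as a partial hit to human SUMO1, and it is fused directly to the CHMP2B coding sequence. A further His-tag fragment lies downstream of CHMP2B, typical of the pET28 polylinker, but the record does not show whether it is translated.

CHMP2B is a core ESCRT-III subunit involved in multivesicular body formation. The His tag allows affinity purification, and SUMO fusions commonly improve solubility and can be removed by a SUMO-specific protease. The associated publication concerns inhibition of ESCRT-III by alpha-synuclein aggregates.
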