Features (pLannotate 1.2.2; 22 found; start..end, strand, type, name):
     22..40      +  promoter       T7 promoter: promoter for bacteriophage T7 RNA polymerase
     41..65      +  protein_bind   lac operator: The lac repressor binds to the lac operator to inhibit transcription in E. coli. This inhibition can be relieved by adding lactose or isopropyl-β-D-thiogalactopyranoside (IPTG). lac repressor encoded by lacI
     80..102     +  RBS            RBS: efficient ribosome binding site from bacteriophage T7 gene 10 (Olins and Rangwala, 1989)
    121..137     +  CDS            capTEV™ (fragment): composite tag for in vivo biotinylation, TEV protease cleavage, and 6xHis tagging
    148..165     +  CDS            thrombin site: thrombin recognition and cleavage site
    160..411     +  CDS            SUMO1 (fragment): SUMO1_HUMAN - Also known as SMT3C, SMT3H3, UBL1. Experimental evidence at protein level: Swiss-Prot protein existence level 1. Ubiquitin-like protein that can be covalently attached to proteins as a monomer or a lysine-linked polymer. Covalent attachment via an isopeptide bond to its substrates requires prior activation by the E1 complex SAE1-SAE2 and linkage to the E2 enzyme UBE2I, and can be promoted by E3 ligases such as PIAS1-4, RANBP2 or CBX4. This post- translational modification on lysine residues of proteins plays a crucial role in a number of cellular processes such as nuclear transpo
    412..1050    +  CDS            CHMP2B: CHM2B_HUMAN - Experimental evidence at protein level: Swiss-Prot protein existence level 1. Probable core component of the endosomal sorting required for transport complex III (ESCRT-III) which is involved in multivesicular bodies (MVBs) formation and sorting of endosomal cargo proteins into MVBs. MVBs contain intraluminal vesicles (ILVs) that are generated by invagination and scission from the limiting membrane of the endosome and mostly are delivered to lysosomes enabling degradation of membrane proteins, such as stimulated growth factor receptors, lysosomal enzymes and lipids. The MVB pathw
   1075..1092    +  CDS            9xHis (fragment): 9xHis affinity tag
   1102..1151    +  CDS            SET1 (fragment): solubility-enhancement tag derived from T7 phage gene 10B
   1159..1206    +  terminator     T7 terminator: transcription terminator for bacteriophage T7 RNA polymerase
   1243..1671    +  rep_origin     f1 ori (sequence partly withheld): f1 bacteriophage origin of replication; arrow indicates direction of (+) strand synthesis
   1724..1781    +  promoter       AmpR promoter (fragment): bla
   1790..2605    -  CDS            KanR: aminoglycoside phosphotransferase; aph(3')-Ia; confers resistance to kanamycin in bacteria or G418 (Geneticin®) in eukaryotes
   2727..3315    +  rep_origin     ori: high-copy-number ColE1/pMB1/pBR322/pUC origin of replication
   3501..3640    -  misc_feature   bom: basis of mobility region from pBR322
   3742..3933    -  CDS            rop: Rop protein, which maintains plasmids at low copy number; rop
   3950..4330    +  CDS            YPB1_ECOLX: Protein predicted: Swiss-Prot protein existence level 4. From Escherichia coli.
   4402..4693    -  CDS            TcR (fragment): tetracycline efflux protein; tet; confers resistance to tetracycline
   4708..4729    -  protein_bind   CAP binding site: CAP binding activates transcription in the presence of cAMP. E. coli catabolite activator protein
   4742..5824    -  CDS            lacI: lac repressor; lacI; The lac repressor binds to the lac operator to inhibit transcription in E. coli. This inhibition can be relieved by adding lactose or isopropyl-β-D-thiogalactopyranoside (IPTG).
   5825..5902    -  promoter       lacI promoter: lacI
   5910..6189    -  CDS            TcR (fragment): tetracycline efflux protein; tet; confers resistance to tetracycline
>Addgene plasmid #232018 | pET28 His-SUMO-CHMP2B | addgene full sequence | sequence record 464211 | Addgene NGS Result
GAGATCTCGATCCCGCGAAATTAATACGACTCACTATAGGGGAATTGTGAGCGGATAACAATTCCCCTCT
AGAAATAATTTTGTTTAACTTTAAGAAGGAGATATACCATGGGCAGCAGCCATCATCATCATCATCACAG
CAGCGGCCTGGTGCCGCGCGGCAGCCATATGGAAGGTGAATATATTAAACTCAAAGTCATTGGACAGGAT
AGCAGTGAGATTCACTTCAAAGTGAAAATGACAACACATCTCAAGAAACTCAAAGAATCATACTGTCAAA
GACAGGGTGTTCCAATGAATTCACTCAGGTTTCTCTTTGAGGGTCAGAGAATTGCTGATAATCATACTCC
AAAAGAACTGGGAATGGAGGAAGAAGATGTGATTGAAGTCTACCAGGAACAAACCGGTGGAATGGCGTCC
CTCTTCAAGAAGAAAACCGTGGATGATGTAATAAAGGAACAGAATCGAGAGTTACGAGGTACACAGAGGG
CTATAATCAGAGATCGAGCAGCTTTAGAGAAACAAGAAAAACAGCTGGAATTAGAAATTAAGAAAATGGC
CAAGATTGGTAATAAGGAAGCTTGCAAAGTTTTAGCCAAACAACTTGTGCATCTACGGAAACAGAAGACG
AGAACTTTTGCTGTAAGTTCAAAAGTTACTTCTATGTCTACACAAACAAAAGTGATGAATTCCCAAATGA
AGATGGCTGGAGCAATGTCTACCACAGCAAAAACAATGCAGGCAGTTAACAAGAAGATGGATCCACAAAA
GACATTACAAACAATGCAGAATTTCCAGAAGGAAAACATGAAAATGGAAATGACTGAAGAAATGATCAAT
GATACACTTGATGACATCTTTGACGGTTCTGATGACGAAGAAGAAAGCCAGGATATTGTGAATCAAGTTC
TTGATGAAATTGGAATTGAAATTTCTGGAAAGATGGCCAAAGCTCCATCAGCTGCTCGAAGCTTACCATC
TGCCTCTACTTCAAAGGCTACAATCTCAGATGAAGAGATTGAACGGCAACTCAAGGCTTTAGGAGTAGAT
TGAAAGCTTGCGGCCGCACTCGAGCACCACCACCACCACCACTGAGATCCGGCTGCTAACAAAGCCCGAA
AGGAAGCTGAGTTGGCTGCTGCCACCGCTGAGCAATAACTAGCATAACCCCTTGGGGCCTCTAAACGGGT
CTTGAGGGGTTTTTTGCTGAAAGGAGGAACTATATCCGGATTGGCGAATGGG
[124 nt withheld, positions 1243-1366]
C
[91 nt withheld, positions 1368-1458]
A
[49 nt withheld, positions 1460-1508]
CCTTTGACGTTGGAGTCCACGTTCTTT
[37 nt withheld, positions 1536-1572]
ACCCTATCTCGGTCTATTCTTTTGATTTATAAGGGATTTTGCCGATTTCGGCCTATTGGTTAAAAAATGA
GCTGATTTAACAAAAATTTAACGCGAATTTTAACAAAATATTAACGCTTACAATTTAGGTGGCACTTTTC
GGGGAAATGTGCGCGGAACCCCTATTTGTTTATTTTTCTAAATACATTCAAATATGTATCCGCTCATGAA
TTAATTCTTAGAAAAACTCATCGAGCATCAAATGAAACTGCAATTTATTCATATCAGGATTATCAATACC
ATATTTTTGAAAAAGCCGTTTCTGTAATGAAGGAGAAAACTCACCGAGGCAGTTCCATAGGATGGCAAGA
TCCTGGTATCGGTCTGCGATTCCGACTCGTCCAACATCAATACAACCTATTAATTTCCCCTCGTCAAAAA
TAAGGTTATCAAGTGAGAAATCACCATGAGTGACGACTGAATCCGGTGAGAATGGCAAAAGTTTATGCAT
TTCTTTCCAGACTTGTTCAACAGGCCAGCCATTACGCTCGTCATCAAAATCACTCGCATCAACCAAACCG
TTATTCATTCGTGATTGCGCCTGAGCGAGACGAAATACGCGATCGCTGTTAAAAGGACAATTACAAACAG
GAATCGAATGCAACCGGCGCAGGAACACTGCCAGCGCATCAACAATATTTTCACCTGAATCAGGATATTC
TTCTAATACCTGGAATGCTGTTTTCCCGGGGATCGCAGTGGTGAGTAACCATGCATCATCAGGAGTACGG
ATAAAATGCTTGATGGTCGGAAGAGGCATAAATTCCGTCAGCCAGTTTAGTCTGACCATCTCATCTGTAA
CATCATTGGCAACGCTACCTTTGCCATGTTTCAGAAACAACTCTGGCGCATCGGGCTTCCCATACAATCG
ATAGATTGTCGCACCTGATTGCCCGACATTATCGCGAGCCCATTTATACCCATATAAATCAGCATCCATG
TTGGAATTTAATCGCGGCCTAGAGCAAGACGTTTCCCGTTGAATATGGCTCATAACACCCCTTGTATTAC
TGTTTATGTAAGCAGACAGTTTTATTGTTCATGACCAAAATCCCTTAACGTGAGTTTTCGTTCCACTGAG
CGTCAGACCCCGTAGAAAAGATCAAAGGATCTTCTTGAGATCCTTTTTTTCTGCGCGTAATCTGCTGCTT
GCAAACAAAAAAACCACCGCTACCAGCGGTGGTTTGTTTGCCGGATCAAGAGCCACCAACTCTTTTTCCG
AAGGTAACTGGCTTCAGCAGAGCGCAGATACCAAATACTGTCCTTCTAGTGTAGCCGTAGTTAGGCCACC
ACTTCAAGAACTCTGTAGCACCGCCTACATACCTCGCTCTGCTAATCCTGTTACCAGTGGCTGCTGCCAG
TGGCGATAAGTCGTGTCTTACCGGGTTGGACTCAAGACGATAGTTACCGGATAAGGCGCAGCGGTCGGGC
TGAACGGGGGGTTCGTGCACACAGCCCAGCTTGGAGCGAACGACCTACACCGAACTGAGATACCTACAGC
GTGAGCTATGAGAAAGCGCCACGCTTCCCGAAGGGAGAAAGGCGGACAGGTATCCGGTAAGCGGCAGGGT
CGGAACAGGAGAGCGCACGAGGGAGCTTCCAGGGGGAAACGCCTGGTATCTTTATAGTCCTGTCGGGTTT
CGCCACCTCTGACTTGAGCGTCGATTTTTGTGATGCTCGTCAGGGGGGCGGAGCCTATGGAAAAACGCCA
GCAACGCGGCCTTTTTACGGTTCCTGGCCTTTTGCTGGCCTTTTGCTCACATGTTCTTTCCTGCGTTATC
CCCTGATTCTGTGGATAACCGTATTACCGCCTTTGAGTGAGCTGATACCGCTCGCCGCAGCCGAACGACC
GAGCGCAGCGAGTCAGTGAGCGAGGAAGCGGAAGAGCGCCTGATGCGGTATTTTCTCCTTACGCATCTGT
GCGGTATTTCACACCGCAATGGTGCACTCTCAGTACAATCTGCTCTGATGCCGCATAGTTAAGCCAGTAT
ACACTCCGCTATCGCTACGTGACTGGGTCATGGCTGCGCCCCGACACCCGCCAACACCCGCTGACGCGCC
CTGACGGGCTTGTCTGCTCCCGGCATCCGCTTACAGACAAGCTGTGACCGTCTCCGGGAGCTGCATGTGT
CAGAGGTTTTCACCGTCATCACCGAAACGCGCGAGGCAGCTGCGGTAAAGCTCATCAGCGTGGTCGTGAA
GCGATTCACAGATGTCTGCCTGTTCATCCGCGTCCAGCTCGTTGAGTTTCTCCAGAAGCGTTAATGTCTG
GCTTCTGATAAAGCGGGCCATGTTAAGGGCGGTTTTTTCCTGTTTGGTCACTGATGCCTCCGTGTAAGGG
GGATTTCTGTTCATGGGGGTAATGATACCGATGAAACGAGAGAGGATGCTCACGATACGGGTTACTGATG
ATGAACATGCCCGGTTACTGGAACGTTGTGAGGGTAAACAACTGGCGGTATGGATGCGGCGGGACCAGAG
AAAAATCACTCAGGGTCAATGCCAGCGCTTCGTTAATACAGATGTAGGTGTTCCACAGGGTAGCCAGCAG
CATCCTGCGATGCAGATCCGGAACATAATGGTGCAGGGCGCTGACTTCCGCGTTTCCAGACTTTACGAAA
CACGGAAACCGAAGACCATTCATGTTGTTGCTCAGGTCGCAGACGTTTTGCAGCAGCAGTCGCTTCACGT
TCGCTCGCGTATCGGTGATTCATTCTGCTAACCAGTAAGGCAACCCCGCCAGCCTAGCCGGGTCCTCAAC
GACAGGAGCACGATCATGCGCACCCGTGGGGCCGCCATGCCGGCGATAATGGCCTGCTTCTCGCCGAAAC
GTTTGGTGGCGGGACCAGTGACGAAGGCTTGAGCGAGGGCGTGCAAGATTCCGAATACCGCAAGCGACAG
GCCGATCATCGTCGCGCTCCAGCGAAAGCGGTCCTCGCCGAAAATGACCCAGAGCGCTGCCGGCACCTGT
CCTACGAGTTGCATGATAAAGAAGACAGTCATAAGTGCGGCGACGATAGTCATGCCCCGCGCCCACCGGA
AGGAGCTGACTGGGTTGAAGGCTCTCAAGGGCATCGGTCGAGATCCCGGTGCCTAATGAGTGAGCTAACT
TACATTAATTGCGTTGCGCTCACTGCCCGCTTTCCAGTCGGGAAACCTGTCGTGCCAGCTGCATTAATGA
ATCGGCCAACGCGCGGGGAGAGGCGGTTTGCGTATTGGGCGCCAGGGTGGTTTTTCTTTTCACCAGTGAG
ACGGGCAACAGCTGATTGCCCTTCACCGCCTGGCCCTGAGAGAGTTGCAGCAAGCGGTCCACGCTGGTTT
GCCCCAGCAGGCGAAAATCCTGTTTGATGGTGGTTAACGGCGGGATATAACATGAGCTGTCTTCGGTATC
GTCGTATCCCACTACCGAGATATCCGCACCAACGCGCAGCCCGGACTCGGTAATGGCGCGCATTGCGCCC
AGCGCCATCTGATCGTTGGCAACCAGCATCGCAGTGGGAACGATGCCCTCATTCAGCATTTGCATGGTTT
GTTGAAAACCGGACATGGCACTCCAGTCGCCTTCCCGTTCCGCTATCGGCTGAATTTGATTGCGAGTGAG
ATATTTATGCCAGCCAGCCAGACGCAGACGCGCCGAGACAGAACTTAATGGGCCCGCTAACAGCGCGATT
TGCTGGTGACCCAATGCGACCAGATGCTCCACGCCCAGTCGCGTACCGTCTTCATGGGAGAAAATAATAC
TGTTGATGGGTGTCTGGTCAGAGACATCAAGAAATAACGCCGGAACATTAGTGCAGGCAGCTTCCACAGC
AATGGCATCCTGGTCATCCAGCGGATAGTTAATGATCAGCCCACTGACGCGTTGCGCGAGAAGATTGTGC
ACCGCCGCTTTACAGGCTTCGACGCCGCTTCGTTCTACCATCGACACCACCACGCTGGCACCCAGTTGAT
CGGCGCGAGATTTAATCGCCGCGACAATTTGCGACGGCGCGTGCAGGGCCAGACTGGAGGTGGCAACGCC
AATCAGCAACGACTGTTTGCCCGCCAGTTGTTGTGCCACGCGGTTGGGAATGTAATTCAGCTCCGCCATC
GCCGCTTCCACTTTTTCCCGCGTTTTCGCAGAAACGTGGCTGGCCTGGTTCACCACGCGGGAAACGGTCT
GATAAGAGACACCGGCATACTCTGCGACATCGTATAACGTTACTGGTTTCACATTCACCACCCTGAATTG
ACTCTCTTCCGGGCGCTATCATGCCATACCGCGAAAGGTTTTGCGCCATTCGATGGTGTCCGGGATCTCG
ACGCTCTCCCTTATGCGACTCCTGCATTAGGAAGCAGCCCAGTAGTAGGTTGAGGCCGTTGAGCACCGCC
GCCGCAAGGAATGGTGCATGCAAGGAGATGGCGCCCAACAGTCCCCCGGCCACGGGGCCTGCCACCATAC
CCACGCCGAAACAAGCGCTCATGAGCCCGAAGTGGCGAGCCCGATCTTCCCCATCGGTGATGTCGGCGAT
ATAGGCGCCAGCAACCGCACCTGTGGCGCCGGTGATGCCGGCCACGATGCGTCCGGCGTAGAGGATC
